>Addgene plasmid #207900 | pAM761 | addgene full sequence | sequence record 413937 | Addgene NGS Result
GACGAAAGGGCCTCGTGATACGCCTATTTTTATAGGTTAATGTCATGATAATAATGGTTTCTTAGACGTC
AGGTGGCACTTTTCGGGGAAATGTGCGCGGAACCCCTATTTGTTTATTTTTCTAAATACATTCAAATATG
TATCCGCTCATGAGACAATAACCCTGATAAATGCTTCAATAATATTGAAAAAGGAAGAGTATGAGTATTC
AACATTTCCGTGTCGCCCTTATTCCCTTTTTTGCGGCATTTTGCCTTCCTGTTTTTGCTCACCCAGAAAC
GCTGGTGAAAGTAAAAGATGCTGAAGATCAGTTGGGTGCACGAGTGGGTTACATCGAACTGGATCTCAAC
AGCGGTAAGATCCTTGAGAGTTTTCGCCCCGAAGAACGTTTTCCAATGATGAGCACTTTTAAAGTTCTGC
TATGTGGCGCGGTATTATCCCGTATTGACGCCGGGCAAGAGCAACTCGGTCGCCGCATACACTATTCTCA
GAATGACTTGGTTGAGTACTCACCAGTCACAGAAAAGCATCTTACGGATGGCATGACAGTAAGAGAATTA
TGCAGTGCTGCCATAACCATGAGTGATAACACTGCGGCCAACTTACTTCTGACAACGATCGGAGGACCGA
AGGAGCTAACCGCTTTTTTGCACAACATGGGGGATCATGTAACTCGCCTTGATCGTTGGGAACCGGAGCT
GAATGAAGCCATACCAAACGACGAGCGTGACACCACGATGCCTGTAGCAATGGCAACAACGTTGCGCAAA
CTATTAACTGGCGAACTACTTACTCTAGCTTCCCGGCAACAATTAATAGACTGGATGGAGGCGGATAAAG
TTGCAGGACCACTTCTGCGCTCGGCCCTTCCGGCTGGCTGGTTTATTGCTGATAAATCTGGAGCCGGTGA
GCGTGGCTCTCGAGGTATCATTGCAGCACTGGGGCCAGATGGTAAGCCCTCCCGTATCGTAGTTATCTAC
ACGACGGGGAGTCAGGCAACTATGGATGAACGAAATAGACAGATCGCTGAGATAGGTGCCTCACTGATTA
AGCATTGGTAACTGTCAGACCAAGTTTACTCATATATACTTTAGATTGATTTAAAACTTCATTTTTAATT
TAAAAGGATCTAGGTGAAGATCCTTTTTGATAATCTCATGACCAAAATCCCTTAACGTGAGTTTTCGTTC
CACTGAGCGTCAGACCCCGTAGAAAAGATCAAAGGATCTTCTTGAGATCCTTTTTTTCTGCGCGTAATCT
GCTGCTTGCAAACAAAAAAACCACCGCTACCAGCGGTGGTTTGTTTGCCGGATCAAGAGCTACCAACTCT
TTTTCCGAAGGTAACTGGCTTCAGCAGAGCGCAGATACCAAATACTGTTCTTCTAGTGTAGCCGTAGTTA
GGCCACCACTTCAAGAACTCTGTAGCACCGCCTACATACCTCGCTCTGCTAATCCTGTTACCAGTGGCTG
CTGCCAGTGGCGATAAGTCGTGTCTTACCGGGTTGGACTCAAGACGATAGTTACCGGATAAGGCGCAGCG
GTCGGGCTGAACGGGGGGTTCGTGCACACAGCCCAGCTTGGAGCGAACGACCTACACCGAACTGAGATAC
CTACAGCGTGAGCTATGAGAAAGCGCCACGCTTCCCGAAGGGAGAAAGGCGGACAGGTATCCGGTAAGCG
GCAGGGTCGGAACAGGAGAGCGCACGAGGGAGCTTCCAGGGGGAAACGCCTGGTATCTTTATAGTCCTGT
CGGGTTTCGCCACCTCTGACTTGAGCGTCGATTTTTGTGATGCTCGTCAGGGGGGCGGAGCCTATGGAAA
AACGCCAGCAACGCGGCCTTTTTACGGTTCCTGGCCTTTTGCTGGCCTTTTGCTCACATGTTCTTTCCTG
CGTTATCCCCTGATTCTGTGGATAACCGTATTACCGCCTTTGAGTGAGCTGATACCGCTCGCCGCAGCCG
AACGACCGAGCGCAGCGAGTCAGTGAGCGAGGAAGCGGAAGAGCGCCCAATACGCAAACCGCCTCTCCCC
GCGCGTTGGCCGATTCATTAATGCAGCTGGCACGACAGGTTTCCCGACTGGAAAGCGGGCAGTGAGCGCA
ACGCAATTAATGTGAGTTAGCTCACTCATTAGGCACCCCAGGCTTTACACTTTATGCTTCCGGCTCGTAT
GTTGTGTGGAATTGTGAGCGGATAACAATTTCACACGAGCTATTTAGGTGACACTATAGAAGTGAAGCTT
GGTCTCAGGCTTGTAAGAGTAATAATTCAAATTCGTGAGACCGAATTCTCGCCCTATAGTGAGTCGTATT
ACCTGGCCGTCGTTTTACAACGTCGTGACTGGGAAAACCCTGGCGTTACCCAACTTAATCGCCTTGCAGC
ACATCCCCCTTTCGCCAGCTGGCGTAATAGCGAAGAGGCCCGCACCGATCGCCCTTCCCAACAGTTGCGC
AGCCTGAATGGCGAATGGCGCCTGATGCGGTATTTTCTCCTTACGCATCTGTGCGGTATTTCACACCGCA
TATGGTGCACTCTCAGTACAATCTGCTCTGATGCCGCATAGTTAAGCCAGCCCCGACACCCGCCAACACC
CGCTGACGCGCCCTGACGGGCTTGTCTGCTCCCGGCATCCGCTTACAGACAAGCTGTGACCGTCTCCGGG
AGCTGCATGTGTCAGAGGTTTTCACCGTCATCACCGAAACGCGCGA
Features (pLannotate 1.2.2; 12 found; start..end, strand, type, name):
     96..200     +  promoter       AmpR promoter: bla
    201..1061    +  CDS            AmpR: β-lactamase; bla; confers resistance to ampicillin, carbenicillin, and related antibiotics
   1232..1820    +  rep_origin     ori: high-copy-number ColE1/pMB1/pBR322/pUC origin of replication
   2003..2095    +  CDS            lacI (fragment): lac repressor; lacI; The lac repressor binds to the lac operator to inhibit transcription in E. coli. This inhibition can be relieved by adding lactose or isopropyl-β-D-thiogalactopyranoside (IPTG).
   2108..2129    +  protein_bind   CAP binding site: CAP binding activates transcription in the presence of cAMP. E. coli catabolite activator protein
   2144..2174    +  promoter       lac promoter: promoter for the E. coli lac operon
   2182..2198    +  protein_bind   lac operator: The lac repressor binds to the lac operator to inhibit transcription in E. coli. This inhibition can be relieved by adding lactose or isopropyl-β-D-thiogalactopyranoside (IPTG). lac repressor encoded by lacI
   2212..2230    +  promoter       SP6 promoter: promoter for bacteriophage SP6 RNA polymerase
   2293..2311    -  promoter       T7 promoter: promoter for bacteriophage T7 RNA polymerase
   2313..2465    +  CDS            lacZα (fragment): LacZα fragment of β-galactosidase; lacZ fragment
   2471..2570    -  misc_feature   bom (fragment): basis of mobility region from pBR322
   2672..1       -  CDS            rop (fragment) (across the origin): Rop protein, which maintains plasmids at low copy number; rop
