[The description below was written by a language model from this plasmid's Addgene catalogue record and pLannotate feature annotations shown in this document.]
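Description:
pAM761 is a small (about 2.7 kb) Level 0 entry plasmid from the GreenGate 2.0 modular cloning toolkit, built on a pUC19 backbone and classified as a synthetic biology vector. It is maintained in E. coli at high copy number through the ColE1/pMB1/pUC-type origin of replication and is selected with ampicillin via the β-lactamase gene (AmpR) driven by its native bla promoter.

The plasmid is the Level 0 vector for the "C7" module position, which is defined by the four-base overhangs GGCT at the 5′ end and TTCG at the 3′ end. In Golden Gate-style systems such as GreenGate, these overhangs are exposed by type IIS restriction digestion and dictate where a part is placed when several modules are ligated in a fixed order into a transcriptional unit. The recorded insert is only a synthetic 20-nucleotide dummy sequence, which suggests a placeholder at the C7 position, whether as a stand-in to be replaced by a part of interest or as a filler. The record does not state which role is intended, and the type IIS sites themselves are not annotated in the feature table.

The dummy insert is also unannotated, but it presumably lies in the short interval between the outward SP6 promoter and the inward-facing T7 promoter, which flank the cloning region and can serve as priming sites. Surrounding this are typical pUC remnants: the CAP binding site, lac promoter and operator, a lacZα fragment, and small fragments of lacI, bom and rop. These carry no evident function in the construct. It contains no plant expression elements of its own.
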