Addgene plasmid #207900: pAM761
Purpose: Level 0 for C7 module (5' GGCT-3' TTCG)
Depositing lab: Alexis Maizel. Depositing organization: Universitaet Heidelberg. Publication: GreenGate 2.0: Backwards compatible addons for assembly of complex transcriptional units and their stacking with GreenGate. Piepers M, Erbstein K, Reyes-Hernandez J, Song C, Tessi T, Petrasiunaite V, Faerber N, Distel K, Maizel A. PLoS One. 2023 Sep 8;18(9):e0290097. doi: 10.1371/journal.pone.0290097. eCollection 2023. PubMed 37682951.
Backbone
  Vector backbone: pUC19
  Vector type: Synthetic Biology
Growth in bacteria
  Bacterial resistance: Ampicillin, 100 μg/mL
  Growth temperature: 37°C
  Growth strain: DH5alpha
  Copy number: High Copy
Gene/Insert
  Gene/Insert name: dummy 20nt sequence
  Species: Synthetic
  Cloning method: Restriction Enzyme; 5′ cloning site Unknown (unknown if destroyed)
Terms and licenses: Academic/Nonprofit Terms; Industry Terms: Not Available to Industry
How to cite: pAM761 was a gift from Alexis Maizel (Addgene plasmid # 207900 ; http://n2t.net/addgene:207900 ; RRID:Addgene_207900)
